>Addgene plasmid #168765 | pDONR223 HCoV-229E ORF4b_stop | depositor partial sequence | sequence record 326974 | Inserted CDS with Stop codon
ATGCAAGGTAAGTGTTGGTTTCTTGAAAATAAGGCTCTGAAACCATTCGTTTGTTTTTACGGAGGGGATC
AATTCCTTTACATAGGCGACAGAATTGTTTCTTATTTCTCAACTAACGACTTGTACGTTGCTCTTAGAGG
ACGTATTGATAAAGACCTCAGCCTTTCTAGAAAGGTTGAGTTATATAACGGTGAATGTGTATACTTGTTT
TGTGAACACCCAGCTGTTGGAATAGTCAACACAGATTTCAAATTAGAAATCCACTAA
