[The description below was written by a language model from this plasmid's Addgene catalogue record.]
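Description:
pDONR223 HCoV-229E ORF4b_stop is a Gateway-compatible Entry clone built on the pDONR223 donor backbone (about 5 kb without insert) and carrying the ORF4b coding sequence of human coronavirus 229E, an insert of 267 bp. It is a bacterial cloning vector rather than an expression construct. It is maintained in E. coli under spectinomycin selection; the record lists the copy number as unknown and does not describe the origin of replication. No feature table is provided, so the individual elements of the plasmid cannot be itemised from the record.

The insert was introduced by Gateway cloning. In Entry clones of this kind, the open reading frame replaces the donor vector's counterselection cassette and ends up flanked by attL recombination sites. An LR recombination reaction can then move the ORF, in a defined orientation and reading frame, into any compatible Destination vector. The Destination vector supplies the promoter, tags and host-specific elements, and no promoter driving ORF4b is recorded here. The "_stop" suffix suggests a version that retains a stop codon at the end of the ORF. That form would suit native or N-terminally tagged expression but not C-terminal fusions, although the record does not spell this out. M13 forward and reverse primer sites flanking the cloning region allow sequence verification of the insert.

The plasmid belongs to a collection of human coronavirus protein-coding sequences provided as flexible Entry clones. It serves as a starting reagent for shuttling ORF4b into expression, interaction-mapping or other functional assay vectors.
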