Addgene plasmid #168765: pDONR223 HCoV-229E ORF4b_stop
Purpose: Gateway-compatible Entry vector
Depositing lab: Fritz Roth. Depositing organization: Sinai Health System. Publication: A resource of human coronavirus protein-coding sequences in a flexible, multipurpose Gateway Entry clone collection. Weller B, Lin CW, Pogoutse O, Sauer M, Marin-de la Rosa N, Strobel A, Young V, Knapp JJ, Rayhan A, Falter C, Kim DK, Roth FP, Falter-Braun P. G3 (Bethesda). 2023 Jul 5;13(7):jkad105. doi: 10.1093/g3journal/jkad105. PubMed 37267226.
Backbone
  Vector backbone: pDONR223
  Backbone manufacturer: Rual et al, Genome Res. 14:2128-2135, 2004.
  Backbone size w/o insert (bp): 5005
  Vector type: Other
Growth in bacteria
  Bacterial resistance: Spectinomycin, 50 μg/mL
  Growth temperature: 37°C
  Growth strain: DH5alpha
  Copy number: Unknown
Gene/Insert
  Gene/Insert name: ORF4b
  Species: Other
  Insert size (bp): 267
  Entrez Gene: 4b (a.k.a. HCoV229Egp4)
  Cloning method: Gateway Cloning
  Sequencing primers: 5′ m13-For; 3′ m13-Rev
Resource information
  A portion of this plasmid was derived from a plasmid made by: Falter-Braun Lab
Terms and licenses: Academic/Nonprofit Terms; Industry Terms
How to cite: pDONR223 HCoV-229E ORF4b_stop was a gift from Fritz Roth (Addgene plasmid # 168765 ; http://n2t.net/addgene:168765 ; RRID:Addgene_168765)
